Addgene plasmid #139907: pBEL1860
Purpose: Complementation plasmid for LetAB with LetB mutant L355N
Depositing lab: Gira Bhabha & Damian Ekiert. Depositing organization: NYU Grossman School of Medicine. Publication: LetB Structure Reveals a Tunnel for Lipid Transport across the Bacterial Envelope. Isom GL, Coudray N, MacRae MR, McManus CT, Ekiert DC, Bhabha G. Cell. 2020 Apr 30;181(3):653-664.e19. doi: 10.1016/j.cell.2020.03.030. PubMed 32359438.
Backbone
  Vector backbone: pET17b
  Vector type: Bacterial Expression
Growth in bacteria
  Bacterial resistance: Ampicillin, 100 μg/mL
  Growth temperature: 37°C
  Growth strain: DH5alpha
  Copy number: High Copy
Gene/Insert
  Gene/Insert name: LetAB
  Species: E. coli
  Mutation: LetA-LetB(L355N)
  Cloning method: Gibson Cloning
Terms and licenses: Academic/Nonprofit Terms; Industry Terms: Not Available to Industry
Depositor comments: Please visit https://www.biorxiv.org/content/10.1101/748145v1 for bioRxiv preprint.
How to cite: pBEL1860 was a gift from Gira Bhabha & Damian Ekiert (Addgene plasmid # 139907 ; http://n2t.net/addgene:139907 ; RRID:Addgene_139907)
