[The description below was written by a language model from this plasmid's Addgene catalogue record and pLannotate feature annotations shown in this document.]
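Description:
pBEL1860 is a bacterial expression plasmid of about 7.1 kb built on the pET17b backbone. It carries the E. coli letAB operon with a point mutation, L355N, in LetB. It is maintained in E. coli through a ColE1/pMB1-family origin and selected with ampicillin via the β-lactamase gene under its own bla promoter. The backbone also retains the pBR322-derived bom (basis of mobility) region and a rop gene. The catalogue lists the plasmid as high copy, although Rop normally acts to lower the copy number of this type of replicon.

The insert sits between a T7 promoter with the phage T7 gene 10 ribosome binding site and the T7 terminator. The automated annotation labels the two open reading frames by their older names, yebS (LetA) and yebT (LetB). The two reading frames overlap by a few dozen bases, consistent with the native operon arrangement having been cloned intact by Gibson assembly. Both proteins are described as parts of a transport pathway that contributes to membrane integrity, and LetB is thought to span the periplasm and carry substrates across it. A short fragment annotated as a T7 gene 10B-derived solubility tag lies downstream of yebT and appears to be residual vector sequence rather than a designed fusion. No purification or epitope tags are annotated.

The stated purpose is complementation: supplying LetA together with the LetB L355N variant to test whether the mutant can restore LetAB function, as part of structure-guided work on LetB as a lipid transport tunnel across the bacterial envelope. The record does not state which strain is complemented or what the substitution is expected to do.
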