Features (pLannotate 1.2.2; 12 found; start..end, strand, type, name):
    212..230     +  promoter       T7 promoter: promoter for bacteriophage T7 RNA polymerase
    262..284     +  RBS            RBS: efficient ribosome binding site from bacteriophage T7 gene 10 (Olins and Rangwala, 1989)
    292..1572    +  CDS            yebS: YEBS_ECOLI - Experimental evidence at protein level: Swiss-Prot protein existence level 1. Component of a transport pathway that contributes to membrane integrity. From Escherichia coli (strain K12).
   1544..4174    +  CDS            yebT: YEBT_ECOLI - Experimental evidence at protein level: Swiss-Prot protein existence level 1. Component of a transport pathway that contributes to membrane integrity (PubMed:27795327). May directly span the intermembrane space, facilitating the transport of substrates across the periplasm (Probable). From Escherichia coli (strain K12).
   4199..4248    +  CDS            SET1 (fragment): solubility-enhancement tag derived from T7 phage gene 10B
   4256..4303    +  terminator     T7 terminator: transcription terminator for bacteriophage T7 RNA polymerase
   4434..4538    +  promoter       AmpR promoter: bla
   4539..5399    +  CDS            AmpR: β-lactamase; bla; confers resistance to ampicillin, carbenicillin, and related antibiotics
   5570..6158    +  rep_origin     ori: high-copy-number ColE1/pMB1/pBR322/pUC origin of replication
   6344..6483    -  misc_feature   bom: basis of mobility region from pBR322
   6585..6776    -  CDS            rop: Rop protein, which maintains plasmids at low copy number; rop
   6793..100     +  CDS            YPB1_ECOLX (across the origin): Protein predicted: Swiss-Prot protein existence level 4. From Escherichia coli.
>Addgene plasmid #139907 | pBEL1860 | addgene full sequence | sequence record 309757 | Addgene NGS Result
AACACGGAAACCGAAGACCATTCATGTTGTTGCTCAGGTCGCAGACGTTTTGCAGCAGCAGTCGCTTCAC
GTTCGCTCGCGTATCGGTGATTCATTCTGCTAACCAGTAAGGCAACCCCGCCAGCCTAGCCGGGTCCTCA
ACGACAGGAGCACGATCATGCGCACCCGTGGCCAGGACCCAACGCTGCCCGAGATCTCGATCCCGCGAAA
TTAATACGACTCACTATAGGGAGACCACAACGGTTTCCCTCTAGAAATAATTTTGTTTAACTTTAAGAAG
GAGATATACATATGGCTCTTAACACACCACAAATTACGCCGACAAAAAAGATAACAGTGAGGGCAATCGG
CGAGGAACTGCCGCGTGGTGATTACCAACGTTGCCCGCAATGTGACATGCTGTTTAGCCTGCCCGAGATA
AATTCTCATCAAAGTGCCTATTGTCCGCGCTGTCAGGCAAAAATTCGTGACGGGCGCGACTGGTCGCTAA
CGCGCCTGGCGGCAATGGCCTTCACCATGCTGTTGCTTATGCCGTTTGCCTGGGGCGAACCGCTGTTGCA
TATCTGGCTGTTAGGCATTCGTATTGACGCCAACGTTATGCAAGGCATCTGGCAAATGACCAAACAGGGC
GATGCGATAACGGGGTCGATGGTCTTTTTCTGCGTTATTGGTGCCCCGCTCATTCTGGTGACCTCCATAG
CTTATTTATGGTTTGGTAACCGACTGGGAATGAATTTACGTCCGGTACTGCTGATGCTTGAGCGACTTAA
AGAGTGGGTAATGCTCGATATCTACCTGGTCGGCATTGGCGTTGCTTCTATAAAGGTACAGGATTATGCC
CATATCCAGGCTGGTGTCGGCTTGTTCTCTTTTGTGGCGTTGGTGATTTTAACGACGGTGACGTTGTCAC
ATCTTAATGTCGAAGAACTGTGGGAGCGATTTTATCCGCAGCGCCCCGCTACGCGTAGGGACGAGAAACT
TCGTGTCTGCCTAGGGTGCCATTTTACCGGCTATCCAGATCAGCGTGGTCGCTGCCCGCGTTGCCATATC
CCGCTACGCCTGCGTCGCCGTCATAGTCTGCAAAAATGCTGGGCGGCGCTGTTAGCGTCAATCGTTTTAT
TGTTACCTGCCAACCTGTTGCCTATTTCTATCATTTATCTGAACGGAGGACGGCAGGAAGATACAATTCT
TTCCGGAATTATGTCGCTGGCAAGTAGCAACATTGCGGTTGCAGGAATCGTGTTTATCGCCAGTATTCTG
GTCCCGTTTACTAAAGTGATCGTCATGTTCACTTTACTGTTGAGCATTCATTTTAAATGCCAGCAAGGTT
TACGCACACGCATTCTGTTACTGCGGATGGTGACCTGGATTGGTCGCTGGTCGATGCTCGACCTGTTTGT
CATATCTTTAACCATGTCGCTGATTAATCGCGATCAGATCCTCGCTTTTACTATGGGACCGGCTGCGTTT
TATTTCGGCGCAGCGGTAATTTTGACTATTCTTGCTGTGGAATGGCTGGACAGCCGCTTACTTTGGGATG
CACATGAGTCAGGAAACGCCCGCTTCGACGACTGAAGCGCAGATTAAAAATAAACGCCGTATCTCACCTT
TCTGGCTGCTGCCGTTCATCGCGCTAATGATTGCCAGTTGGCTGATTTGGGACAGTTATCAGGACCGGGG
TAATACCGTCACCATCGACTTTATGTCGGCGGATGGTATTGTTCCAGGCCGTACGCCTGTTCGTTATCAG
GGCGTTGAAGTCGGAACAGTGCAGGACATCAGCCTCAGCGACGATCTTCGTAAGATTGAAGTCAAGGTCA
GCATCAAGTCCGATATGAAAGATGCGCTGCGCGAAGAGACTCAGTTCTGGCTGGTGACGCCAAAAGCATC
GTTGGCAGGTGTCTCCGGGCTGGACGCCCTCGTCGGTGGGAACTATATCGGCATGATGCCGGGTAAAGGT
AAAGAGCAGGATCACTTTGTCGCACTCGATACCCAACCGAAATATCGGCTGGACAATGGCGATCTGATGA
TCCACCTGCAAGCCCCCGATCTCGGTTCGCTGAACAGCGGTTCATTGGTCTATTTCCGCAAGATCCCGGT
GGGAAAAGTCTACGACTATGCCATCAATCCCAACAAGCAAGGCGTGGTGATTGATGTCCTGATCGAGCGG
CGTTTTACCGATCTGGTGAAAAAAGGTAGCCGTTTCTGGAACGTTTCCGGCGTTGATGCCAACGTCAGTA
TCAGTGGCGCGAAGGTGAAACTGGAAAGCCTGGCGGCACTGGTTAACGGTGCGATTGCCTTCGATTCACC
AGAAGAGTCGAAACCTGCCGAGGCGGAAGATACCTTTGGTCTGTATGAAGATCTGGCCCACAGCCAGCGT
GGCGTAATAATAAAACTGGAACTGCCGAGTGGGGCCGGATTAACCGCCGACTCGACGCCGTTAATGTATC
AGGGGCTGGAAGTCGGACAGCTGACTAAACTGGATTTAAATCCTGGTGGTAAAGTCACAGGGGAAATGAC
CGTTGATCCCAGCGTCGTTACCCTGCTTCGTGAAAATACCCGCATCGAATTACGCAACCCGAAATTATCC
CTTAGCGATGCTAATAATAGCGCCCTGCTGACCGGCAAAACCTTCGAGCTGGTGCCCGGCGATGGCGAGC
CACGCAAAGAGTTCGTTGTTGTGCCAGGCGAAAAAGCACTGCTGCATGAACCTGATGTTCTGACGCTGAC
CCTGACCGCGCCGGAAAGTTACGGTATTGATGCGGGTCAGCCGCTCATTCTTCACGGCGTGCAGGTAGGC
CAGGTTATCGATCGTAAACTCACCAGCAAAGGCGTCACCTTTACCGTCGCCATCGAGCCTCAGCATCGCG
AACTGGTAAAAGGCGATAGCAAATTTGTCGTCAACAGCCGTGTCGATGTGAAGGTGGGGCTGGATGGCGT
TGAGTTTCTCGGTGCCAGCGCCTCAGAATGGATCAATGGCGGGATACGTATTCTGCCGGGCGATAAAGGT
GAGATGAAAGCCAGCTATCCACTGTATGCCAATTTGGAAAAAGCGCTGGAGAACAGCCTTAGCGATTTAC
CCACCACAACCGTGAGTTTGAGTGCAGAGACGCTGCCGGATGTGCAGGCAGGATCGGTAGTGCTGTACCG
TAAATTTGAAGTTGGTGAAGTGATTACCGTGCGTCCGCGAGCTAACGCGTTTGACATCGATCTGCATATT
AAGCCGGAGTATCGCAACCTTCTGACCAGCAATAGCGTGTTCTGGGCAGAAGGCGGGGCGAAAGTTCAGC
TGAATGGTAGTGGTCTGACCGTACAGGCATCCCCGCTCTCCAGAGCTCTAAAGGGAGCCATTAGCTTCGA
CAACCTCAGCGGTGCCAGCGCCAGTCAGCGTAAAGGCGATAAGCGTATTCTGTATGCTTCCGAAACAGCG
GCCCGTGCGGTTGGCGGGCAGATTACGCTTCACGCTTTCGATGCCGGAAAACTGGCGGTCGGGATGCCAA
TTCGCTATCTCGGTATTGACATCGGGCAAATCCAGACGCTGGATCTGATTACCGCACGCAATGAAGTACA
GGCAAAGGCGGTACTTTACCCGGAATATGTCCAGACCTTTGCTCGCGGTGGTACGCGCTTCTCAGTGGTC
ACACCGCAAATTTCGGCAGCTGGCGTTGAGCATCTTGATACTATCCTCCAGCCGTATATCAACGTCGAAC
CAGGCCGGGGCAATCCTCGCCGCGACTTTGAATTACAAGAGGCCACCATTACTGATTCGCGGTACCTGGA
TGGCTTAAGCATTATTGTTGAAGCGCCGGAAGCCGGTTCGTTAGGCATCGGTACGCCTGTGCTGTTCCGT
GGTCTGGAAGTCGGTACGGTTACAGGAATGACGCTGGGGACATTGTCAGATCGCGTGATGATTGCGATGC
GCATCAGTAAACGCTATCAACACCTGGTGCGTAACAATTCCGTCTTCTGGTTGGCATCGGGTTACAGTCT
GGACTTTGGTCTGACGGGCGGCGTAGTGAAAACCGGCACCTTTAACCAGTTTATCCGTGGCGGCATCGCC
TTCGCCACGCCTCCGGGTACGCCACTGGCACCGAAAGCCCAGGAAGGCAAACACTTCCTGTTGCAGGAAA
GTGAACCGAAAGAGTGGCGTGAATGGGGAACTGCGCTTCCCAAATAATGCCCACCTCGAGCAGATCCGGC
TGCTAACAAAGCCCGAAAGGAAGCTGAGTTGGCTGCTGCCACCGCTGAGCAATAACTAGCATAACCCCTT
GGGGCCTCTAAACGGGTCTTGAGGGGTTTTTTGCTGAAAGGAGGAACTATATCCGGATAATTCTTGAAGA
CGAAAGGGCCTCGTGATACGCCTATTTTTATAGGTTAATGTCATGATAATAATGGTTTCTTAGACGTCAG
GTGGCACTTTTCGGGGAAATGTGCGCGGAACCCCTATTTGTTTATTTTTCTAAATACATTCAAATATGTA
TCCGCTCATGAGACAATAACCCTGATAAATGCTTCAATAATATTGAAAAAGGAAGAGTATGAGTATTCAA
CATTTCCGTGTCGCCCTTATTCCCTTTTTTGCGGCATTTTGCCTTCCTGTTTTTGCTCACCCAGAAACGC
TGGTGAAAGTAAAAGATGCTGAAGATCAGTTGGGTGCACGAGTGGGTTACATCGAACTGGATCTCAACAG
CGGTAAGATCCTTGAGAGTTTTCGCCCCGAAGAACGTTTTCCAATGATGAGCACTTTTAAAGTTCTGCTA
TGTGGCGCGGTATTATCCCGTGTTGACGCCGGGCAAGAGCAACTCGGTCGCCGCATACACTATTCTCAGA
ATGACTTGGTTGAGTACTCACCAGTCACAGAAAAGCATCTTACGGATGGCATGACAGTAAGAGAATTATG
CAGTGCTGCCATAACCATGAGTGATAACACTGCGGCCAACTTACTTCTGACAACGATCGGAGGACCGAAG
GAGCTAACCGCTTTTTTGCACAACATGGGGGATCATGTAACTCGCCTTGATCGTTGGGAACCGGAGCTGA
ATGAAGCCATACCAAACGACGAGCGTGACACCACGATGCCTGCAGCAATGGCAACAACGTTGCGCAAACT
ATTAACTGGCGAACTACTTACTCTAGCTTCCCGGCAACAATTAATAGACTGGATGGAGGCGGATAAAGTT
GCAGGACCACTTCTGCGCTCGGCCCTTCCGGCTGGCTGGTTTATTGCTGATAAATCTGGAGCCGGTGAGC
GTGGGTCTCGCGGTATCATTGCAGCACTGGGGCCAGATGGTAAGCCCTCCCGTATCGTAGTTATCTACAC
GACGGGGAGTCAGGCAACTATGGATGAACGAAATAGACAGATCGCTGAGATAGGTGCCTCACTGATTAAG
CATTGGTAACTGTCAGACCAAGTTTACTCATATATACTTTAGATTGATTTAAAACTTCATTTTTAATTTA
AAAGGATCTAGGTGAAGATCCTTTTTGATAATCTCATGACCAAAATCCCTTAACGTGAGTTTTCGTTCCA
CTGAGCGTCAGACCCCGTAGAAAAGATCAAAGGATCTTCTTGAGATCCTTTTTTTCTGCGCGTAATCTGC
TGCTTGCAAACAAAAAAACCACCGCTACCAGCGGTGGTTTGTTTGCCGGATCAAGAGCTACCAACTCTTT
TTCCGAAGGTAACTGGCTTCAGCAGAGCGCAGATACCAAATACTGTCCTTCTAGTGTAGCCGTAGTTAGG
CCACCACTTCAAGAACTCTGTAGCACCGCCTACATACCTCGCTCTGCTAATCCTGTTACCAGTGGCTGCT
GCCAGTGGCGATAAGTCGTGTCTTACCGGGTTGGACTCAAGACGATAGTTACCGGATAAGGCGCAGCGGT
CGGGCTGAACGGGGGGTTCGTGCACACAGCCCAGCTTGGAGCGAACGACCTACACCGAACTGAGATACCT
ACAGCGTGAGCTATGAGAAAGCGCCACGCTTCCCGAAGGGAGAAAGGCGGACAGGTATCCGGTAAGCGGC
AGGGTCGGAACAGGAGAGCGCACGAGGGAGCTTCCAGGGGGAAACGCCTGGTATCTTTATAGTCCTGTCG
GGTTTCGCCACCTCTGACTTGAGCGTCGATTTTTGTGATGCTCGTCAGGGGGGCGGAGCCTATGGAAAAA
CGCCAGCAACGCGGCCTTTTTACGGTTCCTGGCCTTTTGCTGGCCTTTTGCTCACATGTTCTTTCCTGCG
TTATCCCCTGATTCTGTGGATAACCGTATTACCGCCTTTGAGTGAGCTGATACCGCTCGCCGCAGCCGAA
CGACCGAGCGCAGCGAGTCAGTGAGCGAGGAAGCGGAAGAGCGCCTGATGCGGTATTTTCTCCTTACGCA
TCTGTGCGGTATTTCACACCGCAATGGTGCACTCTCAGTACAATCTGCTCTGATGCCGCATAGTTAAGCC
AGTATACACTCCGCTATCGCTACGTGACTGGGTCATGGCTGCGCCCCGACACCCGCCAACACCCGCTGAC
GCGCCCTGACGGGCTTGTCTGCTCCCGGCATCCGCTTACAGACAAGCTGTGACCGTCTCCGGGAGCTGCA
TGTGTCAGAGGTTTTCACCGTCATCACCGAAACGCGCGAGGCAGCTGCGGTAAAGCTCATCAGCGTGGTC
GTGAAGCGATTCACAGATGTCTGCCTGTTCATCCGCGTCCAGCTCGTTGAGTTTCTCCAGAAGCGTTAAT
GTCTGGCTTCTGATAAAGCGGGCCATGTTAAGGGCGGTTTTTTCCTGTTTGGTCACTGATGCCTCCGTGT
AAGGGGGATTTCTGTTCATGGGGGTAATGATACCGATGAAACGAGAGAGGATGCTCACGATACGGGTTAC
TGATGATGAACATGCCCGGTTACTGGAACGTTGTGAGGGTAAACAACTGGCGGTATGGATGCGGCGGGAC
CAGAGAAAAATCACTCAGGGTCAATGCCAGCGCTTCGTTAATACAGATGTAGGTGTTCCACAGGGTAGCC
AGCAGCATCCTGCGATGCAGATCCGGAACATAATGGTGCAGGGCGCTGACTTCCGCGTTTCCAGACTTTA
CGA
